>Addgene plasmid #210139 | lentiCRISPR v2-sgABI2-1 | addgene full sequence | sequence record 413645 | Addgene NGS Result
TTGGCAGTACATCAATGGGCGTGGATAGCGGTTTGACTCACGGGGATTTCCAAGTCTCCACCCCATTGAC
GTCAATGGGAGTTTGTTTTGGCACCAAAATCAACGGGACTTTCCAAAATGTCGTAACAACTCCGCCCCAT
TGACGCAAATGGGCGGTAGGCGTGTACGGTGGGAGGTCTATATAAGCAGCGCGTTTTGCCTGTACTGGGT
CTCTCTGGTTAGACCAGATCTGAGCCTGGGAGCTCTCTGGCTAACTAGGGAACCCACTGCTTAAGCCTCA
ATAAAGCTTGCCTTGAGTGCTTCAAGTAGTGTGTGCCCGTCTGTTGTGTGACTCTGGTAACTAGAGATCC
CTCAGACCCTTTTAGTCAGTGTGGAAAATCTCTAGCAGTGGCGCCCGAACAGGGACTTGAAAGCGAAAGG
GAAACCAGAGGAGCTCTCTCGACGCAGGACTCGGCTTGCTGAAGCGCGCACGGCAAGAGGCGAGGGGCGG
CGACTGGTGAGTACGCCAAAAATTTTGACTAGCGGAGGCTAGAAGGAGAGAGATGGGTGCGAGAGCGTCA
GTATTAAGCGGGGGAGAATTAGATCGCGATGGGAAAAAATTCGGTTAAGGCCAGGGGGAAAGAAAAAATA
TAAATTAAAACATATAGTATGGGCAAGCAGGGAGCTAGAACGATTCGCAGTTAATCCTGGCCTGTTAGAA
ACATCAGAAGGCTGTAGACAAATACTGGGACAGCTACAACCATCCCTTCAGACAGGATCAGAAGAACTTA
GATCATTATATAATACAGTAGCAACCCTCTATTGTGTGCATCAAAGGATAGAGATAAAAGACACCAAGGA
AGCTTTAGACAAGATAGAGGAAGAGCAAAACAAAAGTAAGACCACCGCACAGCAAGCGGCCGCTGATCTT
CAGACCTGGAGGAGGAGATATGAGGGACAATTGGAGAAGTGAATTATATAAATATAAAGTAGTAAAAATT
GAACCATTAGGAGTAGCACCCACCAAGGCAAAGAGAAGAGTGGTGCAGAGAGAAAAAAGAGCAGTGGGAA
TAGGAGCTTTGTTCCTTGGGTTCTTGGGAGCAGCAGGAAGCACTATGGGCGCAGCGTCAATGACGCTGAC
GGTACAGGCCAGACAATTATTGTCTGGTATAGTGCAGCAGCAGAACAATTTGCTGAGGGCTATTGAGGCG
CAACAGCATCTGTTGCAACTCACAGTCTGGGGCATCAAGCAGCTCCAGGCAAGAATCCTGGCTGTGGAAA
GATACCTAAAGGATCAACAGCTCCTGGGGATTTGGGGTTGCTCTGGAAAACTCATTTGCACCACTGCTGT
GCCTTGGAATGCTAGTTGGAGTAATAAATCTCTGGAACAGATTTGGAATCACACGACCTGGATGGAGTGG
GACAGAGAAATTAACAATTACACAAGCTTAATACACTCCTTAATTGAAGAATCGCAAAACCAGCAAGAAA
AGAATGAACAAGAATTATTGGAATTAGATAAATGGGCAAGTTTGTGGAATTGGTTTAACATAACAAATTG
GCTGTGGTATATAAAATTATTCATAATGATAGTAGGAGGCTTGGTAGGTTTAAGAATAGTTTTTGCTGTA
CTTTCTATAGTGAATAGAGTTAGGCAGGGATATTCACCATTATCGTTTCAGACCCACCTCCCAACCCCGA
GGGGACCCGACAGGCCCGAAGGAATAGAAGAAGAAGGTGGAGAGAGAGACAGAGACAGATCCATTCGATT
AGTGAACGGATCGGCACTGCGTGCGCCAATTCTGCAGACAAATGGCAGTATTCATCCACAATTTTAAAAG
AAAAGGGGGGATTGGGGGGTACAGTGCAGGGGAAAGAATAGTAGACATAATAGCAACAGACATACAAACT
AAAGAATTACAAAAACAAATTACAAAAATTCAAAATTTTCGGGTTTATTACAGGGACAGCAGAGATCCAG
TTTGGTTAATTAAGGTACCGAGGGCCTATTTCCCATGATTCCTTCATATTTGCATATACGATACAAGGCT
GTTAGAGAGATAATTAGAATTAATTTGACTGTAAACACAAAGATATTAGTACAAAATACGTGACGTAGAA
AGTAATAATTTCTTGGGTAGTTTGCAGTTTTAAAATTATGTTTTAAAATGGACTATCATATGCTTACCGT
AACTTGAAAGTATTTCGATTTCTTGGCTTTATATATCTTGTGGAAAGGACGAAACACCGCTGGAAGAGGA
AATCCCGGGGTTTTAGAGCTAGAAATAGCAAGTTAAAATAAGGCTAGTCCGTTATCAACTTGAAAAAGTG
GCACCGAGTCGGTGCTTTTTTGAATTCGCTAGCTAGGTCTTGAAAGGAGTGGGAATTGGCTCCGGTGCCC
GTCAGTGGGCAGAGCGCACATCGCCCACAGTCCCCGAGAAGTTGGGGGGAGGGGTCGGCAATTGATCCGG
TGCCTAGAGAAGGTGGCGCGGGGTAAACTGGGAAAGTGATGTCGTGTACTGGCTCCGCCTTTTTCCCGAG
GGTGGGGGAGAACCGTATATAAGTGCAGTAGTCGCCGTGAACGTTCTTTTTCGCAACGGGTTTGCCGCCA
GAACACAGGACCGGTTCTAGAGCGCTGCCACCATGGACAAGAAGTACAGCATCGGCCTGGACATCGGCAC
CAACTCTGTGGGCTGGGCCGTGATCACCGACGAGTACAAGGTGCCCAGCAAGAAATTCAAGGTGCTGGGC
AACACCGACCGGCACAGCATCAAGAAGAACCTGATCGGAGCCCTGCTGTTCGACAGCGGCGAAACAGCCG
AGGCCACCCGGCTGAAGAGAACCGCCAGAAGAAGATACACCAGACGGAAGAACCGGATCTGCTATCTGCA
AGAGATCTTCAGCAACGAGATGGCCAAGGTGGACGACAGCTTCTTCCACAGACTGGAAGAGTCCTTCCTG
GTGGAAGAGGATAAGAAGCACGAGCGGCACCCCATCTTCGGCAACATCGTGGACGAGGTGGCCTACCACG
AGAAGTACCCCACCATCTACCACCTGAGAAAGAAACTGGTGGACAGCACCGACAAGGCCGACCTGCGGCT
GATCTATCTGGCCCTGGCCCACATGATCAAGTTCCGGGGCCACTTCCTGATCGAGGGCGACCTGAACCCC
GACAACAGCGACGTGGACAAGCTGTTCATCCAGCTGGTGCAGACCTACAACCAGCTGTTCGAGGAAAACC
CCATCAACGCCAGCGGCGTGGACGCCAAGGCCATCCTGTCTGCCAGACTGAGCAAGAGCAGACGGCTGGA
AAATCTGATCGCCCAGCTGCCCGGCGAGAAGAAGAATGGCCTGTTCGGAAACCTGATTGCCCTGAGCCTG
GGCCTGACCCCCAACTTCAAGAGCAACTTCGACCTGGCCGAGGATGCCAAACTGCAGCTGAGCAAGGACA
CCTACGACGACGACCTGGACAACCTGCTGGCCCAGATCGGCGACCAGTACGCCGACCTGTTTCTGGCCGC
CAAGAACCTGTCCGACGCCATCCTGCTGAGCGACATCCTGAGAGTGAACACCGAGATCACCAAGGCCCCC
CTGAGCGCCTCTATGATCAAGAGATACGACGAGCACCACCAGGACCTGACCCTGCTGAAAGCTCTCGTGC
GGCAGCAGCTGCCTGAGAAGTACAAAGAGATTTTCTTCGACCAGAGCAAGAACGGCTACGCCGGCTACAT
TGACGGCGGAGCCAGCCAGGAAGAGTTCTACAAGTTCATCAAGCCCATCCTGGAAAAGATGGACGGCACC
GAGGAACTGCTCGTGAAGCTGAACAGAGAGGACCTGCTGCGGAAGCAGCGGACCTTCGACAACGGCAGCA
TCCCCCACCAGATCCACCTGGGAGAGCTGCACGCCATTCTGCGGCGGCAGGAAGATTTTTACCCATTCCT
GAAGGACAACCGGGAAAAGATCGAGAAGATCCTGACCTTCCGCATCCCCTACTACGTGGGCCCTCTGGCC
AGGGGAAACAGCAGATTCGCCTGGATGACCAGAAAGAGCGAGGAAACCATCACCCCCTGGAACTTCGAGG
AAGTGGTGGACAAGGGCGCTTCCGCCCAGAGCTTCATCGAGCGGATGACCAACTTCGATAAGAACCTGCC
CAACGAGAAGGTGCTGCCCAAGCACAGCCTGCTGTACGAGTACTTCACCGTGTATAACGAGCTGACCAAA
GTGAAATACGTGACCGAGGGAATGAGAAAGCCCGCCTTCCTGAGCGGCGAGCAGAAAAAGGCCATCGTGG
ACCTGCTGTTCAAGACCAACCGGAAAGTGACCGTGAAGCAGCTGAAAGAGGACTACTTCAAGAAAATCGA
GTGCTTCGACTCCGTGGAAATCTCCGGCGTGGAAGATCGGTTCAACGCCTCCCTGGGCACATACCACGAT
CTGCTGAAAATTATCAAGGACAAGGACTTCCTGGACAATGAGGAAAACGAGGACATTCTGGAAGATATCG
TGCTGACCCTGACACTGTTTGAGGACAGAGAGATGATCGAGGAACGGCTGAAAACCTATGCCCACCTGTT
CGACGACAAAGTGATGAAGCAGCTGAAGCGGCGGAGATACACCGGCTGGGGCAGGCTGAGCCGGAAGCTG
ATCAACGGCATCCGGGACAAGCAGTCCGGCAAGACAATCCTGGATTTCCTGAAGTCCGACGGCTTCGCCA
ACAGAAACTTCATGCAGCTGATCCACGACGACAGCCTGACCTTTAAAGAGGACATCCAGAAAGCCCAGGT
GTCCGGCCAGGGCGATAGCCTGCACGAGCACATTGCCAATCTGGCCGGCAGCCCCGCCATTAAGAAGGGC
ATCCTGCAGACAGTGAAGGTGGTGGACGAGCTCGTGAAAGTGATGGGCCGGCACAAGCCCGAGAACATCG
TGATCGAAATGGCCAGAGAGAACCAGACCACCCAGAAGGGACAGAAGAACAGCCGCGAGAGAATGAAGCG
GATCGAAGAGGGCATCAAAGAGCTGGGCAGCCAGATCCTGAAAGAACACCCCGTGGAAAACACCCAGCTG
CAGAACGAGAAGCTGTACCTGTACTACCTGCAGAATGGGCGGGATATGTACGTGGACCAGGAACTGGACA
TCAACCGGCTGTCCGACTACGATGTGGACCATATCGTGCCTCAGAGCTTTCTGAAGGACGACTCCATCGA
CAACAAGGTGCTGACCAGAAGCGACAAGAACCGGGGCAAGAGCGACAACGTGCCCTCCGAAGAGGTCGTG
AAGAAGATGAAGAACTACTGGCGGCAGCTGCTGAACGCCAAGCTGATTACCCAGAGAAAGTTCGACAATC
TGACCAAGGCCGAGAGAGGCGGCCTGAGCGAACTGGATAAGGCCGGCTTCATCAAGAGACAGCTGGTGGA
AACCCGGCAGATCACAAAGCACGTGGCACAGATCCTGGACTCCCGGATGAACACTAAGTACGACGAGAAT
GACAAGCTGATCCGGGAAGTGAAAGTGATCACCCTGAAGTCCAAGCTGGTGTCCGATTTCCGGAAGGATT
TCCAGTTTTACAAAGTGCGCGAGATCAACAACTACCACCACGCCCACGACGCCTACCTGAACGCCGTCGT
GGGAACCGCCCTGATCAAAAAGTACCCTAAGCTGGAAAGCGAGTTCGTGTACGGCGACTACAAGGTGTAC
GACGTGCGGAAGATGATCGCCAAGAGCGAGCAGGAAATCGGCAAGGCTACCGCCAAGTACTTCTTCTACA
GCAACATCATGAACTTTTTCAAGACCGAGATTACCCTGGCCAACGGCGAGATCCGGAAGCGGCCTCTGAT
CGAGACAAACGGCGAAACCGGGGAGATCGTGTGGGATAAGGGCCGGGATTTTGCCACCGTGCGGAAAGTG
CTGAGCATGCCCCAAGTGAATATCGTGAAAAAGACCGAGGTGCAGACAGGCGGCTTCAGCAAAGAGTCTA
TCCTGCCCAAGAGGAACAGCGATAAGCTGATCGCCAGAAAGAAGGACTGGGACCCTAAGAAGTACGGCGG
CTTCGACAGCCCCACCGTGGCCTATTCTGTGCTGGTGGTGGCCAAAGTGGAAAAGGGCAAGTCCAAGAAA
CTGAAGAGTGTGAAAGAGCTGCTGGGGATCACCATCATGGAAAGAAGCAGCTTCGAGAAGAATCCCATCG
ACTTTCTGGAAGCCAAGGGCTACAAAGAAGTGAAAAAGGACCTGATCATCAAGCTGCCTAAGTACTCCCT
GTTCGAGCTGGAAAACGGCCGGAAGAGAATGCTGGCCTCTGCCGGCGAACTGCAGAAGGGAAACGAACTG
GCCCTGCCCTCCAAATATGTGAACTTCCTGTACCTGGCCAGCCACTATGAGAAGCTGAAGGGCTCCCCCG
AGGATAATGAGCAGAAACAGCTGTTTGTGGAACAGCACAAGCACTACCTGGACGAGATCATCGAGCAGAT
CAGCGAGTTCTCCAAGAGAGTGATCCTGGCCGACGCTAATCTGGACAAAGTGCTGTCCGCCTACAACAAG
CACCGGGATAAGCCCATCAGAGAGCAGGCCGAGAATATCATCCACCTGTTTACCCTGACCAATCTGGGAG
CCCCTGCCGCCTTCAAGTACTTTGACACCACCATCGACCGGAAGAGGTACACCAGCACCAAAGAGGTGCT
GGACGCCACCCTGATCCACCAGAGCATCACCGGCCTGTACGAGACACGGATCGACCTGTCTCAGCTGGGA
GGCGACAAGCGACCTGCCGCCACAAAGAAGGCTGGACAGGCTAAGAAGAAGAAAGATTACAAAGACGATG
ACGATAAGGGATCCGGCGCAACAAACTTCTCTCTGCTGAAACAAGCCGGAGATGTCGAAGAGAATCCTGG
ACCGACCGAGTACAAGCCCACGGTGCGCCTCGCCACCCGCGACGACGTCCCCAGGGCCGTACGCACCCTC
GCCGCCGCGTTCGCCGACTACCCCGCCACGCGCCACACCGTCGATCCGGACCGCCACATCGAGCGGGTCA
CCGAGCTGCAAGAACTCTTCCTCACGCGCGTCGGGCTCGACATCGGCAAGGTGTGGGTCGCGGACGACGG
CGCCGCGGTGGCGGTCTGGACCACGCCGGAGAGCGTCGAAGCGGGGGCGGTGTTCGCCGAGATCGGCCCG
CGCATGGCCGAGTTGAGCGGTTCCCGGCTGGCCGCGCAGCAACAGATGGAAGGCCTCCTGGCGCCGCACC
GGCCCAAGGAGCCCGCGTGGTTCCTGGCCACCGTCGGAGTCTCGCCCGACCACCAGGGCAAGGGTCTGGG
CAGCGCCGTCGTGCTCCCCGGAGTGGAGGCGGCCGAGCGCGCCGGGGTGCCCGCCTTCCTGGAGACCTCC
GCGCCCCGCAACCTCCCCTTCTACGAGCGGCTCGGCTTCACCGTCACCGCCGACGTCGAGGTGCCCGAAG
GACCGCGCACCTGGTGCATGACCCGCAAGCCCGGTGCCTGAACGCGTTAAGTCGACAATCAACCTCTGGA
TTACAAAATTTGTGAAAGATTGACTGGTATTCTTAACTATGTTGCTCCTTTTACGCTATGTGGATACGCT
GCTTTAATGCCTTTGTATCATGCTATTGCTTCCCGTATGGCTTTCATTTTCTCCTCCTTGTATAAATCCT
GGTTGCTGTCTCTTTATGAGGAGTTGTGGCCCGTTGTCAGGCAACGTGGCGTGGTGTGCACTGTGTTTGC
TGACGCAACCCCCACTGGTTGGGGCATTGCCACCACCTGTCAGCTCCTTTCCGGGACTTTCGCTTTCCCC
CTCCCTATTGCCACGGCGGAACTCATCGCCGCCTGCCTTGCCCGCTGCTGGACAGGGGCTCGGCTGTTGG
GCACTGACAATTCCGTGGTGTTGTCGGGGAAATCATCGTCCTTTCCTTGGCTGCTCGCCTGTGTTGCCAC
CTGGATTCTGCGCGGGACGTCCTTCTGCTACGTCCCTTCGGCCCTCAATCCAGCGGACCTTCCTTCCCGC
GGCCTGCTGCCGGCTCTGCGGCCTCTTCCGCGTCTTCGCCTTCGCCCTCAGACGAGTCGGATCTCCCTTT
GGGCCGCCTCCCCGCGTCGACTTTAAGACCAATGACTTACAAGGCAGCTGTAGATCTTAGCCACTTTTTA
AAAGAAAAGGGGGGACTGGAAGGGCTAATTCACTCCCAACGAAGACAAGATCTGCTTTTTGCTTGTACTG
GGTCTCTCTGGTTAGACCAGATCTGAGCCTGGGAGCTCTCTGGCTAACTAGGGAACCCACTGCTTAAGCC
TCAATAAAGCTTGCCTTGAGTGCTTCAAGTAGTGTGTGCCCGTCTGTTGTGTGACTCTGGTAACTAGAGA
TCCCTCAGACCCTTTTAGTCAGTGTGGAAAATCTCTAGCAGGGCCCGTTTAAACCCGCTGATCAGCCTCG
ACTGTGCCTTCTAGTTGCCAGCCATCTGTTGTTTGCCCCTCCCCCGTGCCTTCCTTGACCCTGGAAGGTG
CCACTCCCACTGTCCTTTCCTAATAAAATGAGGAAATTGCATCGCATTGTCTGAGTAGGTGTCATTCTAT
TCTGGGGGGTGGGGTGGGGCAGGACAGCAAGGGGGAGGATTGGGAAGACAATAGCAGGCATGCTGGGGAT
GCGGTGGGCTCTATGGCTTCTGAGGCGGAAAGAACCAGCTGGGGCTCTAGGGGGTATCCCC
[124 nt withheld, positions 8672-8795]
C
[91 nt withheld, positions 8797-8887]
A
[49 nt withheld, positions 8889-8937]
CCTTTGACGTTGGAGTCCACGTTCTTT
[37 nt withheld, positions 8965-9001]
ACCCTATCTCGGTCTATTCTTTTGATTTATAAGGGATTTTGCCGATTTCGGCCTATTGGTTAAAAAATGA
GCTGATTTAACAAAAATTTAACGCGAATTAATTCTGTGGAATGTGTGTCAGTTAGGGTGTGGAAAGTCCC
CAGGCTCCCCAGCAGGCAGAAGTATGCAAAGCATGCATCTCAATTAGTCAGCAACCAGGTGTGGAAAGTC
CCCAGGCTCCCCAGCAGGCAGAAGTATGCAAAGCATGCATCTCAATTAGTCAGCAACCATAGTCCCGCCC
CTAACTCCGCCCATCCCGCCCCTAACTCCGCCCAGTTCCGCCCATTCTCCGCCCCATGGCTGACTAATTT
TTTTTATTTATGCAGAGGCCGAGGCCGCCTCTGCCTCTGAGCTATTCCAGAAGTAGTGAGGAGGCTTTTT
TGGAGGCCTAGGCTTTTGCAAAAAGCTCCCGGGAGCTTGTATATCCATTTTCGGATCTGATCAGCACGTG
TTGACAATTAATCATCGGCATAGTATATCGGCATAGTATAATACGACAAGGTGAGGAACTAAACCATGGC
CAAGTTGACCAGTGCCGTTCCGGTGCTCACCGCGCGCGACGTCGCCGGAGCGGTCGAGTTCTGGACCGAC
CGGCTCGGGTTCTCCCGGGACTTCGTGGAGGACGACTTCGCCGGTGTGGTCCGGGACGACGTGACCCTGT
TCATCAGCGCGGTCCAGGACCAGGTGGTGCCGGACAACACCCTGGCCTGGGTGTGGGTGCGCGGCCTGGA
CGAGCTGTACGCCGAGTGGTCGGAGGTCGTGTCCACGAACTTCCGGGACGCCTCCGGGCCGGCCATGACC
GAGATCGGCGAGCAGCCGTGGGGGCGGGAGTTCGCCCTGCGCGACCCGGCCGGCAACTGCGTGCACTTCG
TGGCCGAGGAGCAGGACTGACACGTGCTACGAGATTTCGATTCCACCGCCGCCTTCTATGAAAGGTTGGG
CTTCGGAATCGTTTTCCGGGACGCCGGCTGGATGATCCTCCAGCGCGGGGATCTCATGCTGGAGTTCTTC
GCCCACCCCAACTTGTTTATTGCAGCTTATAATGGTTACAAATAAAGCAATAGCATCACAAATTTCACAA
ATAAAGCATTTTTTTCACTGCATTCTAGTTGTGGTTTGTCCAAACTCATCAATGTATCTTATCATGTCTG
TATACCGTCGACCTCTAGCTAGAGCTTGGCGTAATCATGGTCATAGCTGTTTCCTGTGTGAAATTGTTAT
CCGCTCACAATTCCACACAACATACGAGCCGGAAGCATAAAGTGTAAAGCCTGGGGTGCCTAATGAGTGA
GCTAACTCACATTAATTGCGTTGCGCTCACTGCCCGCTTTCCAGTCGGGAAACCTGTCGTGCCAGCTGCA
TTAATGAATCGGCCAACGCGCGGGGAGAGGCGGTTTGCGTATTGGGCGCTCTTCCGCTTCCTCGCTCACT
GACTCGCTGCGCTCGGTCGTTCGGCTGCGGCGAGCGGTATCAGCTCACTCAAAGGCGGTAATACGGTTAT
CCACAGAATCAGGGGATAACGCAGGAAAGAACATGTGAGCAAAAGGCCAGCAAAAGGCCAGGAACCGTAA
AAAGGCCGCGTTGCTGGCGTTTTTCCATAGGCTCCGCCCCCCTGACGAGCATCACAAAAATCGACGCTCA
AGTCAGAGGTGGCGAAACCCGACAGGACTATAAAGATACCAGGCGTTTCCCCCTGGAAGCTCCCTCGTGC
GCTCTCCTGTTCCGACCCTGCCGCTTACCGGATACCTGTCCGCCTTTCTCCCTTCGGGAAGCGTGGCGCT
TTCTCATAGCTCACGCTGTAGGTATCTCAGTTCGGTGTAGGTCGTTCGCTCCAAGCTGGGCTGTGTGCAC
GAACCCCCCGTTCAGCCCGACCGCTGCGCCTTATCCGGTAACTATCGTCTTGAGTCCAACCCGGTAAGAC
ACGACTTATCGCCACTGGCAGCAGCCACTGGTAACAGGATTAGCAGAGCGAGGTATGTAGGCGGTGCTAC
AGAGTTCTTGAAGTGGTGGCCTAACTACGGCTACACTAGAAGAACAGTATTTGGTATCTGCGCTCTGCTG
AAGCCAGTTACCTTCGGAAAAAGAGTTGGTAGCTCTTGATCCGGCAAACAAACCACCGCTGGTAGCGGTG
GTTTTTTTGTTTGCAAGCAGCAGATTACGCGCAGAAAAAAAGGATCTCAAGAAGATCCTTTGATCTTTTC
TACGGGGTCTGACGCTCAGTGGAACGAAAACTCACGTTAAGGGATTTTGGTCATGAGATTATCAAAAAGG
ATCTTCACCTAGATCCTTTTAAATTAAAAATGAAGTTTTAAATCAATCTAAAGTATATATGAGTAAACTT
GGTCTGACAGTTACCAATGCTTAATCAGTGAGGCACCTATCTCAGCGATCTGTCTATTTCGTTCATCCAT
AGTTGCCTGACTCCCCGTCGTGTAGATAACTACGATACGGGAGGGCTTACCATCTGGCCCCAGTGCTGCA
ATGATACCGCGAGACCCACGCTCACCGGCTCCAGATTTATCAGCAATAAACCAGCCAGCCGGAAGGGCCG
AGCGCAGAAGTGGTCCTGCAACTTTATCCGCCTCCATCCAGTCTATTAATTGTTGCCGGGAAGCTAGAGT
AAGTAGTTCGCCAGTTAATAGTTTGCGCAACGTTGTTGCCATTGCTACAGGCATCGTGGTGTCACGCTCG
TCGTTTGGTATGGCTTCATTCAGCTCCGGTTCCCAACGATCAAGGCGAGTTACATGATCCCCCATGTTGT
GCAAAAAAGCGGTTAGCTCCTTCGGTCCTCCGATCGTTGTCAGAAGTAAGTTGGCCGCAGTGTTATCACT
CATGGTTATGGCAGCACTGCATAATTCTCTTACTGTCATGCCATCCGTAAGATGCTTTTCTGTGACTGGT
GAGTACTCAACCAAGTCATTCTGAGAATAGTGTATGCGGCGACCGAGTTGCTCTTGCCCGGCGTCAATAC
GGGATAATACCGCGCCACATAGCAGAACTTTAAAAGTGCTCATCATTGGAAAACGTTCTTCGGGGCGAAA
ACTCTCAAGGATCTTACCGCTGTTGAGATCCAGTTCGATGTAACCCACTCGTGCACCCAACTGATCTTCA
GCATCTTTTACTTTCACCAGCGTTTCTGGGTGAGCAAAAACAGGAAGGCAAAATGCCGCAAAAAAGGGAA
TAAGGGCGACACGGAAATGTTGAATACTCATACTCTTCCTTTTTCAATATTATTGAAGCATTTATCAGGG
TTATTGTCTCATGAGCGGATACATATTTGAATGTATTTAGAAAAATAAACAAATAGGGGTTCCGCGCACA
TTTCCCCGAAAAGTGCCACCTGACGTCGACGGATCGGGAGATCTCCCGATCCCCTATGGTGCACTCTCAG
TACAATCTGCTCTGATGCCGCATAGTTAAGCCAGTATCTGCTCCCTGCTTGTGTGTTGGAGGTCGCTGAG
TAGTGCGCGAGCAAAATTTAAGCTACAACAAGGCAAGGCTTGACCGACAATTGCATGAAGAATCTGCTTA
GGGTTAGGCGTTTTGCGCTGCTTCGCGATGTACGGGCCAGATATACGCGTTGACATTGATTATTGACTAG
TTATTAATAGTAATCAATTACGGGGTCATTAGTTCATAGCCCATATATGGAGTTCCGCGTTACATAACTT
ACGGTAAATGGCCCGCCTGGCTGACCGCCCAACGACCCCCGCCCATTGACGTCAATAATGACGTATGTTC
CCATAGTAACGCCAATAGGGACTTTCCATTGACGTCAATGGGTGGAGTATTTACGGTAAACTGCCCACTT
GGCAGTACATCAAGTGTATCATATGCCAAGTACGCCCCCTATTGACGTCAATGACGGTAAATGGCCCGCC
TGGCATTATGCCCAGTACATGACCTTATGGGACTTTCCTACTTGGCAGTACATCTACGTATTAGTCATCG
CTATTACCATGGTGATGCGGTT
Features (pLannotate 1.2.2; 33 found; start..end, strand, type, name):
    207..387     +  LTR            5' LTR (truncated): truncated 5' long terminal repeat (LTR) from HIV-1
    434..559     +  misc_feature   HIV-1 Ψ: packaging signal of human immunodeficiency virus type 1
    543..906     +  CDS            HIV-1 gag (fragment): gag protein from human immunodeficiency virus 1; gag
   1052..1285    +  misc_feature   RRE: The Rev response element (RRE) of HIV-1 allows for Rev-dependent mRNA export from the nucleus to the cytoplasm.
   1662..1762    +  CDS            Rev (fragment): human immunodeficiency virus 1 (HIV-1) Rev protein; rev; enhances nuclear export of unspliced and incompletely spliced viral mRNAs
   1812..1929    +  misc_feature   cPPT/CTS: central polypurine tract and central termination sequence of HIV-1
   1980..2220    +  promoter       U6 promoter: RNA polymerase III promoter for human U6 snRNA
   2250..2325    +  misc_RNA       gRNA scaffold: guide RNA scaffold for the Streptococcus pyogenes CRISPR/Cas9 system
   2343..2361    +  CDS            small t antigen (fragment): SV40 (simian virus 40) small t antigen
   2387..2598    +  promoter       EF-1α core promoter: core promoter for human elongation factor EF-1α
   2623..6726    +  CDS            Cas9: Cas9 (Csn1) endonuclease from the Streptococcus pyogenes Type II CRISPR/Cas system generates RNA-guided double strand breaks in DNA
   6864..7461    +  CDS            PuroR (fragment): puromycin N-acetyltransferase; pac from Streptomyces; confers resistance to puromycin
   7477..8065    +  misc_feature   WPRE: woodchuck hepatitis virus posttranscriptional regulatory element
   8116..8135    +  misc_feature   cPPT/CTS (fragment): central polypurine tract and central termination sequence of HIV-1
   8137..8370    +  LTR            3' LTR (ΔU3): self-inactivating 3' long terminal repeat (LTR) from HIV-1
   8402..8626    +  polyA_signal   bGH poly(A) signal: bovine growth hormone polyadenylation signal
   8630..8651    +  promoter       SV40 promoter (fragment): SV40 enhancer and early promoter
   8672..9100    +  rep_origin     f1 ori (sequence partly withheld): f1 bacteriophage origin of replication; arrow indicates direction of (+) strand synthesis
   9114..9443    +  promoter       SV40 promoter: SV40 enhancer and early promoter
   9491..9538    +  promoter       EM7 promoter: synthetic bacterial promoter&nbsp
   9557..9931    +  CDS            BleoR: antibiotic-binding protein; Sh ble from Streptoalloteichus hindustanus; confers resistance to bleomycin, phleomycin, and Zeocin™
   9941..10066   +  CDS            ble (fragment): BLE_KLEPN - Experimental evidence at protein level: Swiss-Prot protein existence level 1. Binding protein with a strong affinity to the bleomycin family of antibiotics. Binds to CL990; an antimitotic-antibiotic compound. From Klebsiella pneumoniae.
  10061..10182   +  polyA_signal   SV40 poly(A) signal: SV40 polyadenylation signal
  10253..10275   -  protein_bind   lac operator (fragment): The lac repressor binds to the lac operator to inhibit transcription in E. coli. This inhibition can be relieved by adding lactose or isopropyl-β-D-thiogalactopyranoside (IPTG). lac repressor encoded by lacI
  10279..10309   -  promoter       lac promoter: promoter for the E. coli lac operon
  10324..10345   -  protein_bind   CAP binding site: CAP binding activates transcription in the presence of cAMP. E. coli catabolite activator protein
  10358..10450   -  CDS            lacI (fragment): lac repressor; lacI; The lac repressor binds to the lac operator to inhibit transcription in E. coli. This inhibition can be relieved by adding lactose or isopropyl-β-D-thiogalactopyranoside (IPTG).
  10633..11221   -  rep_origin     ori: high-copy-number ColE1/pMB1/pBR322/pUC origin of replication
  11392..12252   -  CDS            AmpR: β-lactamase; bla; confers resistance to ampicillin, carbenicillin, and related antibiotics
  12253..12357   -  promoter       AmpR promoter: bla
  12416..12468   -  misc_feature   bom (fragment): basis of mobility region from pBR322
  12623..13002   +  enhancer       CMV enhancer: human cytomegalovirus immediate early enhancer
  13003..189     +  promoter       CMV promoter (across the origin): human cytomegalovirus (CMV) immediate early promoter
