[The description below was written by a language model from this plasmid's Addgene catalogue record and pLannotate feature annotations shown in this document.]
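Description:
lentiCRISPR v2-sgABI2-1 is a third-generation-style, self-inactivating HIV-1 lentiviral CRISPR vector built on the lentiCRISPR v2 backbone and designed to knock out human ABI2 (Abl interactor 2) in mammalian cells. It is an all-in-one design: a human U6 RNA polymerase III promoter drives a single guide RNA, made up of an ABI2-targeting spacer fused to the Streptococcus pyogenes gRNA scaffold, while a downstream EF-1α core promoter drives the S. pyogenes Cas9 coding sequence followed by a puromycin N-acetyltransferase gene. This lets transduced cells be selected with puromycin. The annotation does not identify the linker between Cas9 and PuroR. A WPRE sits after the puromycin marker to enhance transcript stability and expression.

The expression cassettes are flanked by the viral elements needed for packaging and integration. A CMV enhancer/promoter fused to a truncated 5' LTR produces the genomic RNA in packaging cells. This is followed by the Ψ packaging signal with a partial gag fragment, the RRE for Rev-dependent nuclear export and the cPPT/CTS, and the unit ends in a ΔU3 3' LTR that inactivates the LTR promoter after integration. Outside the viral unit, the backbone carries a bGH poly(A) signal, an f1 ori, an SV40/EM7-driven bleomycin/Zeocin resistance cassette, a high-copy ColE1/pUC-type origin and an ampicillin resistance gene for propagation in E. coli.

The catalogue lists the size as about 12 kb, whereas the sequenced record is 13,013 nt. The associated work concerns actin cytoskeleton vulnerability in disulfidptosis, which fits use of this construct for ABI2 loss-of-function studies.
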