Addgene plasmid #210139: lentiCRISPR v2-sgABI2-1
Purpose: knock out ABI2 in mammalian cells
Depositing lab: Boyi Gan. Depositing organization: University of Texas MD Anderson Cancer Center. Publication: Actin cytoskeleton vulnerability to disulfide stress mediates disulfidptosis. Liu X, Nie L, Zhang Y, Yan Y, Wang C, Colic M, Olszewski K, Horbath A, Chen X, Lei G, Mao C, Wu S, Zhuang L, Poyurovsky MV, James You M, Hart T, Billadeau DD, Chen J, Gan B. Nat Cell Biol. 2023 Mar;25(3):404-414. doi: 10.1038/s41556-023-01091-2. Epub 2023 Feb 6. PubMed 36747082.
Backbone
  Vector backbone: lentiCRISPR v2
  Backbone manufacturer: Feng Zhang
  Backbone size w/o insert (bp): 12000
  Total vector size (bp): 12000
  Vector type: CRISPR
  Selectable markers: Puromycin
Growth in bacteria
  Bacterial resistance: Ampicillin, 100 μg/mL
  Growth temperature: 37°C
  Growth strain: NEB Stable
  Copy number: High Copy
Gene/Insert
  Gene/Insert name: Abl interactor 2 (alt name: ABI2)
  gRNA/shRNA sequence: CTGGAAGAGGAAATCCCGGG
  Species: H. sapiens (human)
  GenBank ID: NM_001282925.3
  Entrez Gene: ABI2 (a.k.a. ABI-2, ABI2B, AIP-1, AIP1, AblBP3, SSH3BP2, argBP1, argBPIA, argBPIB)
Terms and licenses: Academic/Nonprofit Terms; Industry Terms: Not Available to Industry
How to cite: lentiCRISPR v2-sgABI2-1 was a gift from Boyi Gan (Addgene plasmid # 210139 ; http://n2t.net/addgene:210139 ; RRID:Addgene_210139)
